Addgene plasmid #158934: JGI_018129
Purpose: Hydrocarbon Structures for Fuels and Chemicals
Depositing lab: Joint Genome Institute.
Backbone
  Vector backbone: pET28b
  Vector type: Synthetic Biology
Growth in bacteria
  Bacterial resistance: Kanamycin, 50 μg/mL
  Growth temperature: 37°C
  Growth strain: Top10
  Copy number: High Copy
Gene/Insert
  Gene/Insert name: WP_108826550_1 (alt name: Batch220B_p068)
  Species: Synthetic
  Cloning method: Gibson Cloning
Terms and licenses: Academic/Nonprofit Terms; Industry Terms: Not Available to Industry
Depositor comments: pET28b_NdeIXhoI vector with WP_108826550_1 insert, JGI ICE Registry: https://registry.jgi.doe.gov/entry/18129
How to cite: JGI_018129 was a gift from Joint Genome Institute (Addgene plasmid # 158934 ; http://n2t.net/addgene:158934 ; RRID:Addgene_158934)
