[The description below was written by a language model from this plasmid's Addgene catalogue record and pLannotate feature annotations shown in this document.]
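Description:
JGI_018129 is a bacterial expression plasmid built on the pET28b backbone, carrying a synthetic open reading frame named WP_108826550_1 that was inserted by Gibson assembly into the NdeI/XhoI-opened vector. The insert name has the form of a protein database accession, but the record does not state what the encoded protein is or does. It says only that the construct belongs to a synthetic biology collection aimed at hydrocarbon structures for fuels and chemicals. The sequenced plasmid is about 6.3 kb. It replicates in E. coli from a ColE1/pMB1-type origin accompanied by the bom and rop elements, and is selected with kanamycin through the aph(3')-Ia gene. The catalogue lists it as high copy, although rop normally moderates copy number in pET-type vectors. An f1 origin is also present, which allows single-stranded DNA production.

The expression cassette follows the standard pET layout: a T7 promoter followed directly by a lac operator, the phage T7 gene 10 ribosome binding site, the coding region and a T7 terminator, with a vector-borne lacI gene supplying repressor. Transcription therefore depends on a host that provides T7 RNA polymerase and is induced with IPTG. Top10, the recorded growth strain, serves for propagation only. The annotation places a short His-tag fragment and a thrombin cleavage site upstream of the unannotated insert region of roughly 1 kb, and a second His-tag fragment downstream. This is consistent with an N-terminal, thrombin-removable His tag for affinity purification, but whether the C-terminal tag is translated depends on the insert's stop codon, which the record does not show. The small TcR, capTEV, SET1 and AmpR promoter hits appear to be partial matches to backbone sequence rather than functional elements.
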