Features (pLannotate 1.2.2; 20 found; start..end, strand, type, name):
    751..890     -  misc_feature   bom: basis of mobility region from pBR322
    992..1183    -  CDS            rop: Rop protein, which maintains plasmids at low copy number; rop
   1200..1580    +  CDS            YPB1_ECOLX: Protein predicted: Swiss-Prot protein existence level 4. From Escherichia coli.
   1652..1943    -  CDS            TcR (fragment): tetracycline efflux protein; tet; confers resistance to tetracycline
   1958..1979    -  protein_bind   CAP binding site: CAP binding activates transcription in the presence of cAMP. E. coli catabolite activator protein
   1992..3074    -  CDS            lacI: lac repressor; lacI; The lac repressor binds to the lac operator to inhibit transcription in E. coli. This inhibition can be relieved by adding lactose or isopropyl-β-D-thiogalactopyranoside (IPTG).
   3075..3152    -  promoter       lacI promoter: lacI
   3160..3439    -  CDS            TcR (fragment): tetracycline efflux protein; tet; confers resistance to tetracycline
   3461..3479    +  promoter       T7 promoter: promoter for bacteriophage T7 RNA polymerase
   3480..3504    +  protein_bind   lac operator: The lac repressor binds to the lac operator to inhibit transcription in E. coli. This inhibition can be relieved by adding lactose or isopropyl-β-D-thiogalactopyranoside (IPTG). lac repressor encoded by lacI
   3519..3541    +  RBS            RBS: efficient ribosome binding site from bacteriophage T7 gene 10 (Olins and Rangwala, 1989)
   3560..3576    +  CDS            capTEV™ (fragment): composite tag for in vivo biotinylation, TEV protease cleavage, and 6xHis tagging
   3587..3604    +  CDS            thrombin site: thrombin recognition and cleavage site
   4643..4660    +  CDS            9xHis (fragment): 9xHis affinity tag
   4670..4719    +  CDS            SET1 (fragment): solubility-enhancement tag derived from T7 phage gene 10B
   4727..4774    +  terminator     T7 terminator: transcription terminator for bacteriophage T7 RNA polymerase
   4811..5239    +  rep_origin     f1 ori (sequence partly withheld): f1 bacteriophage origin of replication; arrow indicates direction of (+) strand synthesis
   5292..5349    +  promoter       AmpR promoter (fragment): bla
   5358..6173    -  CDS            KanR: aminoglycoside phosphotransferase; aph(3')-Ia; confers resistance to kanamycin in bacteria or G418 (Geneticin®) in eukaryotes
   6295..565     +  rep_origin     ori (across the origin): high-copy-number ColE1/pMB1/pBR322/pUC origin of replication
>Addgene plasmid #158934 | JGI_018129 | addgene full sequence | sequence record 315778 | Addgene NGS Result
AATCTGCTGCTTGCAAACAAAAAAACCACCGCTACCAGCGGTGGTTTGTTTGCCGGATCAAGAGCTACCA
ACTCTTTTTCCGAAGGTAACTGGCTTCAGCAGAGCGCAGATACCAAATACTGTCCTTCTAGTGTAGCCGT
AGTTAGGCCACCACTTCAAGAACTCTGTAGCACCGCCTACATACCTCGCTCTGCTAATCCTGTTACCAGT
GGCTGCTGCCAGTGGCGATAAGTCGTGTCTTACCGGGTTGGACTCAAGACGATAGTTACCGGATAAGGCG
CAGCGGTCGGGCTGAACGGGGGGTTCGTGCACACAGCCCAGCTTGGAGCGAACGACCTACACCGAACTGA
GATACCTACAGCGTGAGCTATGAGAAAGCGCCACGCTTCCCGAAGGGAGAAAGGCGGACAGGTATCCGGT
AAGCGGCAGGGTCGGAACAGGAGAGCGCACGAGGGAGCTTCCAGGGGGAAACGCCTGGTATCTTTATAGT
CCTGTCGGGTTTCGCCACCTCTGACTTGAGCGTCGATTTTTGTGATGCTCGTCAGGGGGGCGGAGCCTAT
GGAAAAACGCCAGCAACGCGGCCTTTTTACGGTTCCTGGCCTTTTGCTGGCCTTTTGCTCACATGTTCTT
TCCTGCGTTATCCCCTGATTCTGTGGATAACCGTATTACCGCCTTTGAGTGAGCTGATACCGCTCGCCGC
AGCCGAACGACCGAGCGCAGCGAGTCAGTGAGCGAGGAAGCGGAAGAGCGCCTGATGCGGTATTTTCTCC
TTACGCATCTGTGCGGTATTTCACACCGCAATGGTGCACTCTCAGTACAATCTGCTCTGATGCCGCATAG
TTAAGCCAGTATACACTCCGCTATCGCTACGTGACTGGGTCATGGCTGCGCCCCGACACCCGCCAACACC
CGCTGACGCGCCCTGACGGGCTTGTCTGCTCCCGGCATCCGCTTACAGACAAGCTGTGACCGTCTCCGGG
AGCTGCATGTGTCAGAGGTTTTCACCGTCATCACCGAAACGCGCGAGGCAGCTGCGGTAAAGCTCATCAG
CGTGGTCGTGAAGCGATTCACAGATGTCTGCCTGTTCATCCGCGTCCAGCTCGTTGAGTTTCTCCAGAAG
CGTTAATGTCTGGCTTCTGATAAAGCGGGCCATGTTAAGGGCGGTTTTTTCCTGTTTGGTCACTGATGCC
TCCGTGTAAGGGGGATTTCTGTTCATGGGGGTAATGATACCGATGAAACGAGAGAGGATGCTCACGATAC
GGGTTACTGATGATGAACATGCCCGGTTACTGGAACGTTGTGAGGGTAAACAACTGGCGGTATGGATGCG
GCGGGACCAGAGAAAAATCACTCAGGGTCAATGCCAGCGCTTCGTTAATACAGATGTAGGTGTTCCACAG
GGTAGCCAGCAGCATCCTGCGATGCAGATCCGGAACATAATGGTGCAGGGCGCTGACTTCCGCGTTTCCA
GACTTTACGAAACACGGAAACCGAAGACCATTCATGTTGTTGCTCAGGTCGCAGACGTTTTGCAGCAGCA
GTCGCTTCACGTTCGCTCGCGTATCGGTGATTCATTCTGCTAACCAGTAAGGCAACCCCGCCAGCCTAGC
CGGGTCCTCAACGACAGGAGCACGATCATGCGCACCCGTGGGGCCGCCATGCCGGCGATAATGGCCTGCT
TCTCGCCGAAACGTTTGGTGGCGGGACCAGTGACGAAGGCTTGAGCGAGGGCGTGCAAGATTCCGAATAC
CGCAAGCGACAGGCCGATCATCGTCGCGCTCCAGCGAAAGCGGTCCTCGCCGAAAATGACCCAGAGCGCT
GCCGGCACCTGTCCTACGAGTTGCATGATAAAGAAGACAGTCATAAGTGCGGCGACGATAGTCATGCCCC
GCGCCCACCGGAAGGAGCTGACTGGGTTGAAGGCTCTCAAGGGCATCGGTCGAGATCCCGGTGCCTAATG
AGTGAGCTAACTTACATTAATTGCGTTGCGCTCACTGCCCGCTTTCCAGTCGGGAAACCTGTCGTGCCAG
CTGCATTAATGAATCGGCCAACGCGCGGGGAGAGGCGGTTTGCGTATTGGGCGCCAGGGTGGTTTTTCTT
TTCACCAGTGAGACGGGCAACAGCTGATTGCCCTTCACCGCCTGGCCCTGAGAGAGTTGCAGCAAGCGGT
CCACGCTGGTTTGCCCCAGCAGGCGAAAATCCTGTTTGATGGTGGTTAACGGCGGGATATAACATGAGCT
GTCTTCGGTATCGTCGTATCCCACTACCGAGATATCCGCACCAACGCGCAGCCCGGACTCGGTAATGGCG
CGCATTGCGCCCAGCGCCATCTGATCGTTGGCAACCAGCATCGCAGTGGGAACGATGCCCTCATTCAGCA
TTTGCATGGTTTGTTGAAAACCGGACATGGCACTCCAGTCGCCTTCCCGTTCCGCTATCGGCTGAATTTG
ATTGCGAGTGAGATATTTATGCCAGCCAGCCAGACGCAGACGCGCCGAGACAGAACTTAATGGGCCCGCT
AACAGCGCGATTTGCTGGTGACCCAATGCGACCAGATGCTCCACGCCCAGTCGCGTACCGTCTTCATGGG
AGAAAATAATACTGTTGATGGGTGTCTGGTCAGAGACATCAAGAAATAACGCCGGAACATTAGTGCAGGC
AGCTTCCACAGCAATGGCATCCTGGTCATCCAGCGGATAGTTAATGATCAGCCCACTGACGCGTTGCGCG
AGAAGATTGTGCACCGCCGCTTTACAGGCTTCGACGCCGCTTCGTTCTACCATCGACACCACCACGCTGG
CACCCAGTTGATCGGCGCGAGATTTAATCGCCGCGACAATTTGCGACGGCGCGTGCAGGGCCAGACTGGA
GGTGGCAACGCCAATCAGCAACGACTGTTTGCCCGCCAGTTGTTGTGCCACGCGGTTGGGAATGTAATTC
AGCTCCGCCATCGCCGCTTCCACTTTTTCCCGCGTTTTCGCAGAAACGTGGCTGGCCTGGTTCACCACGC
GGGAAACGGTCTGATAAGAGACACCGGCATACTCTGCGACATCGTATAACGTTACTGGTTTCACATTCAC
CACCCTGAATTGACTCTCTTCCGGGCGCTATCATGCCATACCGCGAAAGGTTTTGCGCCATTCGATGGTG
TCCGGGATCTCGACGCTCTCCCTTATGCGACTCCTGCATTAGGAAGCAGCCCAGTAGTAGGTTGAGGCCG
TTGAGCACCGCCGCCGCAAGGAATGGTGCATGCAAGGAGATGGCGCCCAACAGTCCCCCGGCCACGGGGC
CTGCCACCATACCCACGCCGAAACAAGCGCTCATGAGCCCGAAGTGGCGAGCCCGATCTTCCCCATCGGT
GATGTCGGCGATATAGGCGCCAGCAACCGCACCTGTGGCGCCGGTGATGCCGGCCACGATGCGTCCGGCG
TAGAGGATCGAGATCTCGATCCCGCGAAATTAATACGACTCACTATAGGGGAATTGTGAGCGGATAACAA
TTCCCCTCTAGAAATAATTTTGTTTAACTTTAAGAAGGAGATATACCATGGGCAGCAGCCATCATCATCA
TCATCACAGCAGCGGCCTGGTGCCGCGCGGCAGCCATATGCGGAACGACGCCCCTCCGCATGGTAATGAA
ATTCCAAAAGAACAGCCGTTCGCGAACCCGCAAAGTCAGACCAATGAGACCCCGGTTCACAGTCCAGAGA
GTGGTAACCCACATTCCGCAATACGTAACCCGCATAGTTCTCGTCCAGACTGGCTTCGTGCTCTATACCC
GTTCGCACAAAACACATTCGTAACCCCGCGTGGTGCACGTATGAACTATGCCGATGAGGGTCCGCGTACT
GACGAAGCGGTGCTGATGCTGCATGGTAACCCCACTTGGTCTTTTTTCTATCGCGATATCATACGCGCGC
TTTCACCGTCTCTGCGCTGCATTGCACCGGATCATATTGGAATGGGCCTGTCTGAGAAACCGTCTGCCCG
TGATTATCCATATACACTGGCACAACGTATAGCTGACATCGAGACCCTGGTGGCCTCCCTGAATTTACGA
CGGATCCATCTGATTGTCCATGATTGGGGGGGCGCCATTGGCTTTGGTTTCGCGACCCGACACCCCGAGA
AAATTGGCCGCATTACTATACTGAACACCGCAGCTTTTCCGGACATCCACATGCCGGCTCGTATTGGCTT
ATGCCGTGCCCCCTTAGGCATCGGTGCTCTCATCGTTCGGGGGTTCAACGGCTTTGCATGGCCGGCTACG
TGGATGACGATGCACCGACGTAAACTGACCCCAGATGAAAAGAGAGCTTACCTTTTTCCCCATAACAACT
GGGCCAATCGCGTGGCAGTACACGAGTTTGTGCGGGATATCCCGATGTCACCTGCTCATCCAACCCACGC
TACTCTGACCGCCATCGAACGTAATTTACCGTTGCTGGTTGCGAATCCAAAGTTAATTGTATGGGGAGGC
GCGGATTTTTGCTTTAATGACCACTTTTATAATCGGTGGCGAAAAGTCTATCCAGAAGCTGCAACCCACC
ACTTTCCCGATGTAGGGCATTACCTACTGGATGATGGCGGCGAAGAAGTTCGCGCGAAAATCGTTCAATT
CTTTACGCAGTCTTAACTCGAGCACCACCACCACCACCACTGAGATCCGGCTGCTAACAAAGCCCGAAAG
GAAGCTGAGTTGGCTGCTGCCACCGCTGAGCAATAACTAGCATAACCCCTTGGGGCCTCTAAACGGGTCT
TGAGGGGTTTTTTGCTGAAAGGAGGAACTATATCCGGATTGGCGAATGGG
[124 nt withheld, positions 4811-4934]
C
[91 nt withheld, positions 4936-5026]
A
[49 nt withheld, positions 5028-5076]
CCTTTGACGTTGGAGTCCACGTTCTTT
[37 nt withheld, positions 5104-5140]
ACCCTATCTCGGTCTATTCTTTTGATTTATAAGGGATTTTGCCGATTTCGGCCTATTGGTTAAAAAATGA
GCTGATTTAACAAAAATTTAACGCGAATTTTAACAAAATATTAACGCTTACAATTTAGGTGGCACTTTTC
GGGGAAATGTGCGCGGAACCCCTATTTGTTTATTTTTCTAAATACATTCAAATATGTATCCGCTCATGAA
TTAATTCTTAGAAAAACTCATCGAGCATCAAATGAAACTGCAATTTATTCATATCAGGATTATCAATACC
ATATTTTTGAAAAAGCCGTTTCTGTAATGAAGGAGAAAACTCACCGAGGCAGTTCCATAGGATGGCAAGA
TCCTGGTATCGGTCTGCGATTCCGACTCGTCCAACATCAATACAACCTATTAATTTCCCCTCGTCAAAAA
TAAGGTTATCAAGTGAGAAATCACCATGAGTGACGACTGAATCCGGTGAGAATGGCAAAAGTTTATGCAT
TTCTTTCCAGACTTGTTCAACAGGCCAGCCATTACGCTCGTCATCAAAATCACTCGCATCAACCAAACCG
TTATTCATTCGTGATTGCGCCTGAGCGAGACGAAATACGCGATCGCTGTTAAAAGGACAATTACAAACAG
GAATCGAATGCAACCGGCGCAGGAACACTGCCAGCGCATCAACAATATTTTCACCTGAATCAGGATATTC
TTCTAATACCTGGAATGCTGTTTTCCCGGGGATCGCAGTGGTGAGTAACCATGCATCATCAGGAGTACGG
ATAAAATGCTTGATGGTCGGAAGAGGCATAAATTCCGTCAGCCAGTTTAGTCTGACCATCTCATCTGTAA
CATCATTGGCAACGCTACCTTTGCCATGTTTCAGAAACAACTCTGGCGCATCGGGCTTCCCATACAATCG
ATAGATTGTCGCACCTGATTGCCCGACATTATCGCGAGCCCATTTATACCCATATAAATCAGCATCCATG
TTGGAATTTAATCGCGGCCTAGAGCAAGACGTTTCCCGTTGAATATGGCTCATAACACCCCTTGTATTAC
TGTTTATGTAAGCAGACAGTTTTATTGTTCATGACCAAAATCCCTTAACGTGAGTTTTCGTTCCACTGAG
CGTCAGACCCCGTAGAAAAGATCAAAGGATCTTCTTGAGATCCTTTTTTTCTGCGCGT
