>Addgene plasmid #158934 | JGI_018129 | depositor partial sequence | sequence record 306644 | gene insert with vector overlaps
CACAGCAGCGGCCTGGTGCCGCGCGGCAGCCATATGCGGAACGACGCCCCTCCGCATGGTAATGAAATTC
CAAAAGAACAGCCGTTCGCGAACCCGCAAAGTCAGACCAATGAGACCCCGGTTCACAGTCCAGAGAGTGG
TAACCCACATTCCGCAATACGTAACCCGCATAGTTCTCGTCCAGACTGGCTTCGTGCTCTATACCCGTTC
GCACAAAACACATTCGTAACCCCGCGTGGTGCACGTATGAACTATGCCGATGAGGGTCCGCGTACTGACG
AAGCGGTGCTGATGCTGCATGGTAACCCCACTTGGTCTTTTTTCTATCGCGATATCATACGCGCGCTTTC
ACCGTCTCTGCGCTGCATTGCACCGGATCATATTGGAATGGGCCTGTCTGAGAAACCGTCTGCCCGTGAT
TATCCATATACACTGGCACAACGTATAGCTGACATCGAGACCCTGGTGGCCTCCCTGAATTTACGACGGA
TCCATCTGATTGTCCATGATTGGGGGGGCGCCATTGGCTTTGGTTTCGCGACCCGACACCCCGAGAAAAT
TGGCCGCATTACTATACTGAACACCGCAGCTTTTCCGGACATCCACATGCCGGCTCGTATTGGCTTATGC
CGTGCCCCCTTAGGCATCGGTGCTCTCATCGTTCGGGGGTTCAACGGCTTTGCATGGCCGGCTACGTGGA
TGACGATGCACCGACGTAAACTGACCCCAGATGAAAAGAGAGCTTACCTTTTTCCCCATAACAACTGGGC
CAATCGCGTGGCAGTACACGAGTTTGTGCGGGATATCCCGATGTCACCTGCTCATCCAACCCACGCTACT
CTGACCGCCATCGAACGTAATTTACCGTTGCTGGTTGCGAATCCAAAGTTAATTGTATGGGGAGGCGCGG
ATTTTTGCTTTAATGACCACTTTTATAATCGGTGGCGAAAAGTCTATCCAGAAGCTGCAACCCACCACTT
TCCCGATGTAGGGCATTACCTACTGGATGATGGCGGCGAAGAAGTTCGCGCGAAAATCGTTCAATTCTTT
ACGCAGTCTTAACTCGAGCACCACCACCACCACCACTGAGATCCG
